Addgene plasmid #212179: pLSU1/t35s[]:mCherry-I{PIV-180}:NosT
Purpose: This binary vector expresses mCherry containing the PIV intron (180bp into the gene) with the truncated 35sCAMV promoter
Depositing lab: Wayne Curtis. Depositing organization: Pennsylvania State University.
Backbone
  Vector backbone: pLSU1
  Vector type: Plant Expression
Growth in bacteria
  Bacterial resistance: Kanamycin, 50 μg/mL
  Growth temperature: 37°C
  Growth strain: DH5alpha
  Copy number: High Copy
Gene/Insert
  Gene/Insert name: mCherry-I{PIV-180}
  Species: Synthetic
  Insert size (bp): 864
  Mutation: Truncated mCherry, missing the first 9 amino acids, still functional, and PIV intron added at bp 390, eliminates expression in Agrobacterium
  Promoter: truncated 35sCaMV
  Cloning method: Restriction Enzyme; 5′ cloning site Unknown (unknown if destroyed)
Terms and licenses: Academic/Nonprofit Terms; Industry Terms: Not Available to Industry
How to cite: pLSU1/t35s[]:mCherry-I{PIV-180}:NosT was a gift from Wayne Curtis (Addgene plasmid # 212179 ; http://n2t.net/addgene:212179 ; RRID:Addgene_212179)
