[The description below was written by a language model from this plasmid's Addgene catalogue record and pLannotate feature annotations shown in this document.]
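Description:
pLSU1/t35s[]:mCherry-I{PIV-180}:NosT is a compact (about 6 kb) plant-expression binary vector built on the pLSU1 backbone, intended for Agrobacterium-mediated delivery of a T-DNA into plant cells. It carries two replication systems. A high-copy ColE1/pUC-type origin supports propagation in E. coli, while the pVS1 module (RepA replication protein, oriV and the StaA stability protein) allows stable maintenance in Agrobacterium. Bacterial selection is by kanamycin through an aph(3')-Ia KanR gene. The annotation places this gene next to the bacterial origin, downstream of the reporter cassette. It detects an octopine-type left border repeat just upstream of the promoter but lists no right border, and no plant selectable marker is annotated or mentioned in the record.

The payload is a single reporter cassette in which a truncated CaMV 35S promoter drives an intron-interrupted mCherry, terminated by the nopaline synthase (NOS) terminator and polyadenylation signal. According to the record, the mCherry lacks its first nine amino acids yet remains functional. The interrupting "PIV" intron is identified in the annotation as the modified second intron (IV2) of the potato ST-LS1 gene. The name and purpose statement place the intron 180 bp into the gene, whereas the mutation field says bp 390, a discrepancy the record does not resolve. mCherry itself is not annotated as a feature, presumably because the intron splits it.

Because bacteria cannot splice the intron, Agrobacterium cannot produce fluorescent protein. Red fluorescence therefore reports genuine T-DNA transfer and expression in plant cells rather than background from the delivering bacteria. This makes the construct suited to transient or stable transformation assays.
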