Features (pLannotate 1.2.2; 9 found; start..end, strand, type, name):
    723..1796    +  CDS            pVS1 RepA: replication protein from the Pseudomonas plasmid pVS1 (Heeb et al., 2000)
   1862..2056    +  rep_origin     pVS1 oriV: origin of replication for the Pseudomonas plasmid pVS1 (Heeb et al., 2000)
   2223..2246    +  misc_feature   LB T-DNA repeat: left border repeat from octopine Ach5 T-DNA
   2258..2573    +  promoter       CaMV 35S promoter (fragment): strong constitutive promoter from cauliflower mosaic virus
   2763..2951    +  intron         IV2 intron: modified second intron of the potato ST-LS1 gene (Vancanneyt et al., 1990)
   3459..3711    +  terminator     NOS terminator: nopaline synthase terminator and poly(A) signal
   3898..4713    +  CDS            KanR: aminoglycoside phosphotransferase; aph(3')-Ia; confers resistance to kanamycin in bacteria or G418 (Geneticin®) in eukaryotes
   4799..5387    +  rep_origin     ori: high-copy-number ColE1/pMB1/pBR322/pUC origin of replication
   5629..294     +  CDS            pVS1 StaA (across the origin): stability protein from the Pseudomonas plasmid pVS1 (Heeb et al., 2000)
>Addgene plasmid #212179 | pLSU1/t35s[]:mCherry-I{PIV-180}:NosT | addgene full sequence | sequence record 443888 | Addgene NGS Result
TGGGCCACCGCCGACCTGGTGGAGCTGGTTAAGCAGCGCATTGAGGTCACGGATGGAAGGCTACAAGCGG
CCTTTGTCGTGTCGCGGGCGATCAAAGGCACGCGCATCGGCGGTGAGGTTGCCGAGGCGCTGGCCGGGTA
CGAGCTGCCCATTCTTGAGTCCCGTATCACGCAGCGCGTGAGCTACCCAGGCACTGCCGCCGCCGGCACA
ACCGTTCTTGAATCAGAACCCGAGGGCGACGCTGCCCGCGAGGTCCAGGCGCTGGCCGCTGAAATTAAAT
CAAAACTCATTTGAGTTAATGAGGTAAAGAGAAAATGAGCAAAAGCACAAACACGCTAAGTGCCGGCCGT
CCGAGCGCACGCAGCAGCAAGGCTGCAACGTTGGCCAGCCTGGCAGACACGCCAGCCATGAAGCGGGTCA
ACTTTCAGTTGCCGGCGGAGGATCACACCAAGCTGAAGATGTACGCGGTACGCCAAGGCAAGACCATTAC
CGAGCTGCTATCTGAATACATCGCGCAGCTACCAGAGTAAATGAGCAAATGAATAAATGAGTAGATGAAT
TTTAGCGGCTAAAGGAGGCGGCATGGAAAATCAAGAACAACCAGGCACCGACGCCGTGGAATGCCCCATG
TGTGGAGGAACGGGCGGTTGGCCAGGCGTAAGCGGCTGGGTTGTCTGCCGGCCCTGCAATGGCACTGGAA
CCCCCAAGCCCGAGGAATCGGCGTGAGCGGTCGCAAACCATCCGGCCCGGTACAAATCGGCGCGGCGCTG
GGTGATGACCTGGTGGAGAAGTTGAAGGCCGCGCAGGCCGCCCAGCGGCAACGCATCGAGGCAGAAGCAC
GCCCCGGTGAATCGTGGCAAGCGGCCGCTGATCGAATCCGCAAAGAATCCCGGCAACCGCCGGCAGCCGG
TGCGCCGTCGATTAGGAAGCCGCCCAAGGGCGACGAGCAACCAGATTTTTTCGTTCCGATGCTCTATGAC
GTGGGCACCCGCGATAGTCGCAGCATCATGGACGTGGCCGTTTTCCGTCTGTCGAAGCGTGACCGACGAG
CTGGCGAGGTGATCCGCTACGAGCTTCCAGACGGGCACGTAGAGGTTTCCGCAGGGCCGGCCGGCATGGC
CAGTGTGTGGGATTACGACCTGGTACTGATGGCGGTTTCCCATCTAACCGAATCCATGAACCGATACCGG
GAAGGGAAGGGAGACAAGCCCGGCCGCGTGTTCCGTCCACACGTTGCGGACGTACTCAAGTTCTGCCGGC
GAGCCGATGGCGGAAAGCAGAAAGACGACCTGGTAGAAACCTGCATTCGGTTAAACACCACGCACGTTGC
CATGCAGCGTACGAAGAAGGCCAAGAACGGCCGCCTGGTGACGGTATCCGAGGGTGAAGCCTTGATTAGC
CGCTACAAGATCGTAAAGAGCGAAACCGGGCGGCCGGAGTACATCGAGATCGAGCTAGTTGATTGGATGT
ACCGCGAGATCACAGAAGGCAAGAACCCGGACGTGCTGACGGTTCACCCCGATTACTTTTTGATCGATCC
CGGCATCGGCCGTTTTCTCTACCGCCTGGCACGCCGCGCCGCAGGCAAGGCAGAAGCCAGATGGTTGTTC
AAGACGATCTACGAACGCAGTGGCAGCGCCGGAGAGTTCAAGAAGTTCTGTTTCACCGTGCGCAAGCTGA
TCGGGTCAAATGACCTGCCGGAGTACGATTTGAAGGAGGAGGCGGGGCAGGCTGGCCCGATCCTAGTCAT
GCGCTACCGCAACCTGATCGAGGGCGAAGCATCCGCCGGTTCCTAATGTACGGAGCAGATGCTAGGGCAA
ATTGCCCTAGCAGGGGAAAAAGGTCGAAAAGATCTCTTTCCTGTGGATAGCACGTACATTGGGAACCCAA
AGCCGTACATTGGGAACCGGAACCCGTACATTGGGAACCCAAAGCCGTACATTGGGAACCGGTCACACAT
GTAAGTGACTGATATAAAAGAGAAAAAAGGCGATTTTTCCGCCTAAAACTCTTTAAAACTTATTAAAACT
CTTAAAACCCGCCTGGCCTGTGCATAACTGTCTGGCCAGCGCACAGCCGAAGAGCTGCAAAAAGCGCCTA
CCCTTCGGTCGCTGCGCTCCCTACGCCCCGCCGCTTCGCGTCGGCCTATCGCGGCCGCTGGCCGCTCAAA
AATGGCTGGCCTACGGCCAGGCAATCTGCTAGCGCGCGGACAAGCTAGGATTGGCAGGATATATTCAGTT
GTAAATGATATCGCATGCGGAAACCTCCTCGGATTCCATTGCCCAGCTATCTGTCACTTTATTGAGAAGA
TAGTGGAAAAGGAAGGTGGCTCCTACAAATGCCATCATTGCGATAAAGGAAAGGCCATCGTTGAAGATGC
CTCTGCCGACAGTGGTCCCAAAGATGGACCCCCACCCACGAGGAGCATCGTGGAAAAAGAAGACGTTCCA
ACCACGTCTTCAAAGCAAGTGGATTGATGTGATATCTCCACTGACGTAAGGGATGACGCACAATCCCACT
ATCCTTCGCAAGACCCTTCCTCTATATAAGGAAGTTCATTTCATTTGGAGAGGCCTACGCGTATGGCCAT
CATCAAGGAGTTCATGCGGTTCAAGGTGCACATGGAAGGCAGCGTGAACGGCCACGAGTTCGAGATCGAG
GGCGAGGGCGAAGGCAGGCCCTACGAGGGCACCCAGACCGCCAAGCTGAAGGTGACCAAGGGCGGACCTC
TGCCCTTCGCCTGGGACATCCTGAGCCCCCAGGTAAGTTTCTGCTTCTACCTTTGATATATATATAATAA
TTATCATTAATTAGTAGTAATATAATATTTCAAATATTTTTTTCAAAATAAAAGAATGTAGTATATAGCA
ATTGCTTTTCTGTAGTTTATAAGTGTGTATATTTTAATTTATAACTTTTCTAATATATGACCAAAATTTG
TTGATGTGCAGTTCATGTACGGCAGCAAGGCCTACGTGAAGCACCCCGCCGACATCCCCGACTACCTGAA
GCTGTCCTTCCCCGAGGGATTCAAATGGGAGCGGGTGATGAACTTCGAGGACGGCGGCGTGGTGACCGTG
ACCCAGGACAGCAGCCTGCAGGACGGCGAGTTCATCTACAAGGTGAAACTGCGGGGCACCAACTTCCCCA
GCGACGGCCCCGTGATGCAGAAAAAGACCATGGGCTGGGAGGCCAGCAGCGAGCGGATGTACCCCGAGGA
TGGCGCCCTGAAGGGCGAGATCAAGCAGCGGCTGAAGCTGAAGGATGGCGGCCACTACGACGCCGAGGTG
AAAACCACCTACAAGGCCAAGAAACCCGTGCAGCTGCCTGGCGCCTACAACGTGAACATCAAGCTGGACA
TCACCAGCCACAACGAGGACTACACCATCGTGGAGCAGTACGAGCGGGCCGAGGGCAGACACAGCACCGG
CGGCATGGACGAGTAAGTATACCTGCAGGATCGTTCAAACATTTGGCAATAAAGTTTCTTAAGATTGAAT
CCTGTTGCCGGTCTTGCGATGATTATCATATAATTTCTGTTGAATTACGTTAAGCATGTAATAATTAACA
TGTAATGCATGACGTTATTTATGAGATGGGTTTTTATGATTAGAGTCCCGCAATTATACATTTAATACGC
GATAGAAAACAAAATATAGCGCGCAAACTAGGATAAATTATCGCGCGCGGTGTCATCTATGTTACTAGAT
CGGGGAGCTCTGGCAGGATATATGCGGTTGTAATTCATTTTTATTGTCTAAATTTCTGTATTTGTTTGTT
TGCAATTAGATCCACGTTGTGTCTCAAAATCTCTGATGTTACATTGCACAAGATAAAAATATATCATCAT
GAACAATAAAACTGTCTGCTTACATAAACAGTAATACAAGGGGTGTTATGAGCCATATTCAACGGGAAAC
GTCTTGTTCGAGGCCGCGATTAAATTCCAACATGGATGCTGATTTATATGGGTATAAATGGGCTCGCGAT
AATGTCGGGCAATCAGGTGCGACAATCTACCGATTGTATGGGAAGCCCGATGCGCCAGAGTTGTTTCTGA
AACATGGCAAAGGTAGCGTTGCCAATGATGTTACAGATGAGATGGTCAGACTAAACTGGCTGACGGAATT
TATGCCTCTTCCGACCATCAAGCATTTTATCCGTACTCCTGATGATGCATGGTTACTCACCACTGCGATC
CCAGGGAAAACAGCATTCCAGGTATTAGAAGAATATCCTGATTCAGGTGAAAATATTGTTGATGCGCTGG
CAGTGTTCCTGCGCCGGTTGCATTCGATTCCTGTTTGTAATTGTCCTTTTAACAGCGATCGCGTATTTCG
TCTCGCTCAGGCGCAATCACGAATGAATAACGGTTTGGTTGATGCGAGTGATTTTGATGACGAGCGTAAT
GGCTGGCCTGTTGAACAAGTCTGGAAAGAAATGCATAAACTTTTGCCATTCTCACCGGATTCAGTCGTCA
CTCATGGTGATTTCTCACTTGATAACCTTATTTTTGACGAGGGGAAATTAATAGGTTGTATTGATGTTGG
ACGAGTCGGAATCGCAGACCGATACCAGGATCTTGCCATCCTATGGAACTGCCTCGGTGAGTTTTCTCCT
TCATTACAGAAACGGCTTTTTCAAAAATATGGTATTGATAATCCTGATATGAATAAATTGCAGTTTCATT
TGATGCTCGATGAGTTTTTCTAATCAGAATTGGTTAATTGGTTGTAACACTGGCAGAGCATTACGCTGAC
TTGACGGGACGGCGGCTTTGTTGAATCAATTGATCTTCTTGAAATCCTTTTTTTCTGCGCGTAATCTGCT
GCTTGCAAACAAAAAAACCACCGCTACCAGCGGTGGTTTGTTTGCCGGATCAAGAGCTACCAACTCTTTT
TCCGAAGGTAACTGGCTTCAGCAGAGCGCAGATACCAAATACTGTTCTTCTAGTGTAGCCGTAGTTAGGC
CACCACTTCAAGAACTCTGTAGCACCGCCTACATACCTCGCTCTGCTAATCCTGTTACCAGTGGCTGCTG
CCAGTGGCGATAAGTCGTGTCTTACCGGGTTGGACTCAAGACGATAGTTACCGGATAAGGCGCAGCGGTC
GGGCTGAACGGGGGGTTCGTGCACACAGCCCAGCTTGGAGCGAACGACCTACACCGAACTGAGATACCTA
CAGCGTGAGCTATGAGAAAGCGCCACGCTTCCCGAAGGGAGAAAGGCGGACAGGTATCCGGTAAGCGGCA
GGGTCGGAACAGGAGAGCGCACGAGGGAGCTTCCAGGGGGAAACGCCTGGTATCTTTATAGTCCTGTCGG
GTTTCGCCACCTCTGACTTGAGCGTCGATTTTTGTGATGCTCGTCAGGGGGGCGGAGCCTATGGAAAAAC
GCCAGCAACGCGGCCTTTTTACGGTTCCTGGCCTTTTGCTGGCCTTTTGCTCACATGTTCTTTCCTGCGT
TATCCCCTGATTCTGTGGATAACCGTATTACCGCCTTTGAGTGATCTCTGAAGAAACCGAGCGCCGCCGT
CTAAAAAGGTGATGTGTATTTGAGTAAAACAGCTTGCGTCATGCGGTCGCTGCGTATATGATGCGATGAG
TAAATAAACAAATACGCAAGGGGAACGCATGAAGGTTATCGCTGTACTTAACCAGAAAGGCGGGTCAGGC
AAGACGACCATCGCAACCCATCTAGCCCGCGCCCTGCAACTCGCCGGGGCCGATGTTCTGTTAGTCGATT
CCGATCCCCAGGGCAGTGCCCGCGATTGGGCGGCCGTGCGGGAAGATCAACCGCTAACCGTTGTCGGCAT
CGACCGCCCGACGATTGACCGCGACGTGAAGGCCATCGGCCGGCGCGACTTCGTAGTGATCGACGGAGCG
CCCCAGGCGGCGGACTTGGCTGTGTCCGCGATCAAGGCAGCCGACTTCGTGCTGATTCCGGTGCAGCCAA
GCCCTTACGACATA
